Addgene plasmid #22664: pId1-B.IRES-Venus
Depositing lab: Robert Benezra. Publication: High levels of Id1 expression define B1 type adult neural stem cells. Nam HS, Benezra R. Cell Stem Cell. 2009 Nov 6. 5(5):515-26. 10.1016/j.stem.2009.08.017 PubMed 19896442.
Backbone
  Vector backbone: pcDNA3
  Backbone size w/o insert (bp): 5400
  Vector type: Mammalian Expression
  Selectable markers: Neomycin (select with G418)
Growth in bacteria
  Bacterial resistance: Ampicillin, 100 μg/mL
  Growth temperature: 37°C
  Growth strain: DH5alpha
  Copy number: High Copy
Gene/Insert
  Gene/Insert name: Inhibitor of DNA binding 1 (alt name: Id1)
  Species: M. musculus (mouse)
  Insert size (bp): 500
  Entrez Gene: Id1 (a.k.a. AI323524, D2Wsu140e, Idb1, bHLHb24)
  Tag / fusion protein: B.IRES-Venus (C terminal on backbone)
  Cloning method: Restriction Enzyme; 5′ cloning site BamH1 (not destroyed); 3′ cloning site EcoR1 (not destroyed)
  Sequencing primers: 5′ T7; 3′ Sp6
Terms and licenses: Academic/Nonprofit Terms; Industry Terms: Not Available to Industry
Depositor comments: This plasmid is identical to Plasmid 22668: pId1-B.IRES-YFP.
How to cite: pId1-B.IRES-Venus was a gift from Robert Benezra (Addgene plasmid # 22664)
