[The description below was written by a language model from this plasmid's Addgene catalogue record and pLannotate feature annotations shown in this document.]
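Description:
pId1-B.IRES-Venus is a mammalian expression plasmid built on the pcDNA3 backbone that carries the mouse Id1 (Inhibitor of DNA binding 1) coding sequence upstream of an IRES-Venus reporter. It is maintained in E. coli as a high-copy plasmid through a ColE1/pUC-type origin with ampicillin resistance (AmpR under its own bla promoter), and it also contains an f1 origin. For selection in mammalian cells, an SV40 early promoter drives the neomycin phosphotransferase gene, terminated by an SV40 poly(A) signal, allowing G418 selection of stable transfectants.

The expression cassette uses the human CMV immediate early enhancer and promoter to transcribe a single bicistronic message ending at the bovine growth hormone poly(A) signal. The roughly 500 bp Id1 insert, cloned between BamHI and EcoRI sites, is translated in the usual cap-dependent manner, while the encephalomyocarditis virus IRES downstream directs independent translation of Venus, a fast-maturing yellow fluorescent protein. Although the catalogue lists this element in the tag field, the arrangement yields untagged Id1 and separate Venus, so fluorescence marks cells expressing the transgene rather than reporting Id1 localisation. The automated annotation labels the insert by homology to human ID1, but the catalogue states the species as mouse. T7 and SP6 promoters flank the cassette and serve as sequencing primer sites.

Two full sequences, one from the depositor and one from repository sequencing, differ by only a few nucleotides in length and share the same feature layout. The depositor notes that the plasmid is identical to a companion entry named with YFP. Id1 is a helix-loop-helix protein lacking a DNA-binding domain that antagonises bHLH transcription factors, and the associated publication concerns Id1 expression in adult neural stem cells. The exact experimental use of this plasmid is not stated.
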