Features (pLannotate 1.2.2; 23 found; start..end, strand, type, name):
     36..80      -  misc_feature   bom (fragment): basis of mobility region from pBR322
    235..614     +  enhancer       CMV enhancer: human cytomegalovirus immediate early enhancer
    615..818     +  promoter       CMV promoter: human cytomegalovirus (CMV) immediate early promoter
    814..847     +  LTR            5' LTR (truncated) (fragment): truncated 5' long terminal repeat (LTR) from HIV-1
    863..881     +  promoter       T7 promoter: promoter for bacteriophage T7 RNA polymerase
    916..1359    +  CDS            ID1: ID1_HUMAN - Also known as BHLHB24, ID. Experimental evidence at protein level: Swiss-Prot protein existence level 1. Transcriptional regulator (lacking a basic DNA binding domain) which negatively regulates the basic helix-loop-helix (bHLH) transcription factors by forming heterodimers and inhibiting their DNA binding and transcriptional activity. Implicated in regulating a variety of cellular processes, including cellular growth, senescence, differentiation, apoptosis, angiogenesis, and neoplastic transformation. Inhibits skeletal muscle and cardiac myocyte differentiation. Regulates the circ
   1500..1962    +  misc_feature   IRES: internal ribosome entry site (IRES) of the encephalomyocarditis virus (EMCV)
   1998..2717    +  CDS            Venus: yellow fluorescent protein (YFP) with fast and efficient maturation (Nagai et al., 2002) mammalian codon-optimized
   2733..2751    -  promoter       SP6 promoter: promoter for bacteriophage SP6 RNA polymerase
   2777..3001    +  polyA_signal   bGH poly(A) signal: bovine growth hormone polyadenylation signal
   3005..3026    +  promoter       SV40 promoter (fragment): SV40 enhancer and early promoter
   3047..3475    +  rep_origin     f1 ori (sequence partly withheld): f1 bacteriophage origin of replication; arrow indicates direction of (+) strand synthesis
   3489..3819    +  promoter       SV40 promoter: SV40 enhancer and early promoter
   3886..4677    +  CDS            neo: KKA2_KLEPN - Also known as kan, nptII. Experimental evidence at protein level: Swiss-Prot protein existence level 1. Resistance to kanamycin, neomycin, paromomycin, ribostamycin, butirosin and gentamicin B. From Klebsiella pneumoniae.
   4701..4859    +  CDS            ble (fragment): BLE_KLEPN - Experimental evidence at protein level: Swiss-Prot protein existence level 1. Binding protein with a strong affinity to the bleomycin family of antibiotics. Binds to CL990; an antimitotic-antibiotic compound. From Klebsiella pneumoniae.
   4854..4975    +  polyA_signal   SV40 poly(A) signal: SV40 polyadenylation signal
   5048..5064    -  protein_bind   lac operator: The lac repressor binds to the lac operator to inhibit transcription in E. coli. This inhibition can be relieved by adding lactose or isopropyl-β-D-thiogalactopyranoside (IPTG). lac repressor encoded by lacI
   5072..5102    -  promoter       lac promoter: promoter for the E. coli lac operon
   5117..5138    -  protein_bind   CAP binding site: CAP binding activates transcription in the presence of cAMP. E. coli catabolite activator protein
   5151..5243    -  CDS            lacI (fragment): lac repressor; lacI; The lac repressor binds to the lac operator to inhibit transcription in E. coli. This inhibition can be relieved by adding lactose or isopropyl-β-D-thiogalactopyranoside (IPTG).
   5426..6014    -  rep_origin     ori: high-copy-number ColE1/pMB1/pBR322/pUC origin of replication
   6185..7045    -  CDS            AmpR: β-lactamase; bla; confers resistance to ampicillin, carbenicillin, and related antibiotics
   7046..7150    -  promoter       AmpR promoter: bla
>Addgene plasmid #22664 | pId1-B.IRES-Venus | depositor full sequence | sequence record 288010 | Depositor's Sequence
GACGGATCGGGAGATCTCCCGATCCCCTATGGTCGACTCTCAGTACAATCTGCTCTGATGCCGCATAGTT
AAGCCAGTATCTGCTCCCTGCTTGTGTGTTGGAGGTCGCTGAGTAGTGCGCGAGCAAAATTTAAGCTACA
ACAAGGCAAGGCTTGACCGACAATTGCATGAAGAATCTGCTTAGGGTTAGGCGTTTTGCGCTGCTTCGCG
ATGTACGGGCCAGATATACGCGTTGACATTGATTATTGACTAGTTATTAATAGTAATCAATTACGGGGTC
ATTAGTTCATAGCCCATATATGGAGTTCCGCGTTACATAACTTACGGTAAATGGCCCGCCTGGCTGACCG
CCCAACGACCCCCGCCCATTGACGTCAATAATGACGTATGTTCCCATAGTAACGCCAATAGGGACTTTCC
ATTGACGTCAATGGGTGGACTATTTACGGTAAACTGCCCACTTGGCAGTACATCAAGTGTATCATATGCC
AAGTACGCCCCCTATTGACGTCAATGACGGTAAATGGCCCGCCTGGCATTATGCCCAGTACATGACCTTA
TGGGACTTTCCTACTTGGCAGTACATCTACGTATTAGTCATCGCTATTACCATGGTGATGCGGTTTTGGC
AGTACATCAATGGGCGTGGATAGCGGTTTGACTCACGGGGATTTCCAAGTCTCCACCCCATTGACGTCAA
TGGGAGTTTGTTTTGGCACCAAAATCAACGGGACTTTCCAAAATGTCGTAACAACTCCGCCCCATTGACG
CAAATGGGCGGTAGGCGTGTACGGTGGGAGGTCTATATAAGCAGAGCTCTCTGGCTAACTAGAGAACCCA
CTGCTTACTGGCTTATCGAAATTAATACGACTCACTATAGGGAGACCCAAGCTTGGTACCGAGCTCGGAT
CCACCATGAAGGTCGCCAGTGGCAGTGCCGCAGCCGCTGCAGGCCCTAGCTGTTCGCTGAAGGCGGGCAG
GACAGCGGGCGAGGTGGTACTTGGTCTGTCGGAGCAAAGCGTGGCCATCTCGCGCTGCGCTGGGACGCGC
CTGCCCGCCTTGCTGGACGAGCAGCAGGTGAACGTCCTGCTCTACGACATGAACGGCTGCTACTCACGCC
TCAAGGAGCTGGTGCCCACCCTGCCCCAGAACCGCAAAGTGAGCAAGGTGGAGATCCTGCAGCATGTAAT
CGACTACATCAGGGACCTGCAGCTGGAGCTGAACTCGGAGTCTGAAGTCGGGACCACCGGAGGCCGGGGA
CTGCCTGTCCGCGCCCCGCTCAGCACCCTGAACGGCGAGATCAGTGCCTTGGCGGCCGAGGCGGCATGTG
TTCCAGCCGACGATCGCATCTTGTGTCGCTGAGAATTCCTCTAGGGCGGCCAATTCCGCCCCTCTCCCTC
CCCCCCCCCTAACGTTACTGGCCGAAGCCGCTTGGAATAAGGCCGGTGTGCGTTTGTCTATATGTGATTT
TCCACCATATTGCCGTCTTTTGGCAATGTGAGGGCCCGGAAACCTGGCCCTGTCTTCTTGACGAGCATTC
CTAGGGGTCTTTCCCCTCTCGCCAAAGGAATGCAAGGTCTGTTGAATGTCGTGAAGGAAGCAGTTCCTCT
GGAAGCTTCTTGAAGACAAACAACGTCTGTAGCGACCCTTTGCAGGCAGCGGAACCCCCCACCTGGCGAC
AGGTGCCTCTGCGGCCAAAAGCCACGTGTATAAGATACACCTGCAAAGGCGGCACAACCCCAGTGCCACG
TTGTGAGTTGGATAGTTGTGGAAAGAGTCAAATGGCTCTCCTCAAGCGTATTCAACAAGGGGCTGAAGGA
TGCCCAGAAGGTACCCCATTGTATGGGATCTGATCTGGGGCCTCGGTGCACATGCTTTACATGTGTTTAG
TCGAGGTTAAAAAAACGTCTAGGCCCCCCGAACCACGGGGACGTGGTTTTCCTTTGAAAAACACGATGAT
AAGCTTGCCACAACCCGGGATAATTCCTGCAGCCAATATGGTGAGCAAGGGCGAGGAGCTGTTCACCGGG
GTGGTGCCCATCCTGGTCGAGCTGGACGGCGACGTAAACGGCCACAAGTTCAGCGTGTCCGGCGAGGGCG
AGGGCGATGCCACCTACGGCAAGCTGACCCTGAAGCTGATCTGCACCACCGGCAAGCTGCCCGTGCCCTG
GCCCACCCTCGTGACCACCCTGGGCTACGGCCTGCAGTGCTTCGCCCGCTACCCCGACCACATGAAGCAG
CACGACTTCTTCAAGTCCGCCATGCCCGAAGGCTACGTCCAGGAGCGCACCATCTTCTTCAAGGACGACG
GCAACTACAAGACCCGCGCCGAGGTGAAGTTCGAGGGCGACACCCTGGTGAACCGCATCGAGCTGAAGGG
CATCGACTTCAAGGAGGACGGCAACATCCTGGGGCACAAGCTGGAGTACAACTACAACAGCCACAACGTC
TATATCACCGCCGACAAGCAGAAGAACGGCATCAAGGCCAACTTCAAGATCCGCCACAACATCGAGGACG
GCGGCGTGCAGCTCGCCGACCACTACCAGCAGAACACCCCCATCGGCGACGGCCCCGTGCTGCTGCCCGA
CAACCACTACCTGAGCTACCAGTCCGCCCTGAGCAAAGACCCCAACGAGAAGCGCGATCACATGGTCCTG
CTGGAGTTCGTGACCGCCGCCGGGATCACTCTCGGCATGGACGAGCTGTACAAGTAATCTAGAGGGCCCT
ATTCTATAGTGTCACCTAAATGCTAGAGCTCGCTGATCAGCCTCGACTGTGCCTTCTAGTTGCCAGCCAT
CTGTTGTTTGCCCCTCCCCCGTGCCTTCCTTGACCCTGGAAGGTGCCACTCCCACTGTCCTTTCCTAATA
AAATGAGGAAATTGCATCGCATTGTCTGAGTAGGTGTCATTCTATTCTGGGGGGTGGGGTGGGGCAGGAC
AGCAAGGGGGAGGATTGGGAAGACAATAGCAGGCATGCTGGGGATGCGGTGGGCTCTATGGCTTCTGAGG
CGGAAAGAACCAGCTGGGGCTCTAGGGGGTATCCCC
[124 nt withheld, positions 3047-3170]
C
[32 nt withheld, positions 3172-3203]
CA
[57 nt withheld, positions 3206-3262]
A
[49 nt withheld, positions 3264-3312]
CCTTTGACGTTGGAGTCCACGTTCTTT
[37 nt withheld, positions 3340-3376]
ACCCTATCTCGGTCTATTCTTTTGATTTATAAGGGATTTTGGGGATTTCGGCCTATTGGTTAAAAAATGA
GCTGATTTAACAAAAATTTAACGCGAATTAATTCTGTGGAATGTGTGTCAGTTAGGGTGTGGAAAGTCCC
CAGGCTCCCCAGGCAGGCAGAAGTATGCAAAGCATGCATCTCAATTAGTCAGCAACCAGGTGTGGAAAGT
CCCCAGGCTCCCCAGCAGGCAGAAGTATGCAAAGCATGCATCTCAATTAGTCAGCAACCATAGTCCCGCC
CCTAACTCCGCCCATCCCGCCCCTAACTCCGCCCAGTTCCGCCCATTCTCCGCCCCATGGCTGACTAATT
TTTTTTATTTATGCAGAGGCCGAGGCCGCCTCTGCCTCTGAGCTATTCCAGAAGTAGTGAGGAGGCTTTT
TTGGAGGCCTAGGCTTTTGCAAAAAGCTCCCGGGAGCTTGTATATCCATTTTCGGATCTGATCAAGAGAC
AGGATGAGGATCGTTTCGCATGATTGAACAAGATGGATTGCACGCAGGTTCTCCGGCCGCTTGGGTGGAG
AGGCTATTCGGCTATGACTGGGCACAACAGACAATCGGCTGCTCTGATGCCGCCGTGTTCCGGCTGTCAG
CGCAGGGGCGCCCGGTTCTTTTTGTCAAGACCGACCTGTCCGGTGCCCTGAATGAACTGCAGGACGAGGC
AGCGCGGCTATCGTGGCTGGCCACGACGGGCGTTCCTTGCGCAGCTGTGCTCGACGTTGTCACTGAAGCG
GGAAGGGACTGGCTGCTATTGGGCGAAGTGCCGGGGCAGGATCTCCTGTCATCTCACCTTGCTCCTGCCG
AGAAAGTATCCATCATGGCTGATGCAATGCGGCGGCTGCATACGCTTGATCCGGCTACCTGCCCATTCGA
CCACCAAGCGAAACATCGCATCGAGCGAGCACGTACTCGGATGGAAGCCGGTCTTGTCGATCAGGATGAT
CTGGACGAAGAGCATCAGGGGCTCGCGCCAGCCGAACTGTTCGCCAGGCTCAAGGCGCGCATGCCCGACG
GCGAGGATCTCGTCGTGACCCATGGCGATGCCTGCTTGCCGAATATCATGGTGGAAAATGGCCGCTTTTC
TGGATTCATCGACTGTGGCCGGCTGGGTGTGGCGGACCGCTATCAGGACATAGCGTTGGCTACCCGTGAT
ATTGCTGAAGAGCTTGGCGGCGAATGGGCTGACCGCTTCCTCGTGCTTTACGGTATCGCCGCTCCCGATT
CGCAGCGCATCGCCTTCTATCGCCTTCTTGACGAGTTCTTCTGAGCGGGACTCTGGGGTTCGAAATGACC
GACCAAGCGACGCCCAACCTGCCATCACGAGATTTCGATTCCACCGCCGCCTTCTATGAAAGGTTGGGCT
TCGGAATCGTTTTCCGGGACGCCGGCTGGATGATCCTCCAGCGCGGGGATCTCATGCTGGAGTTCTTCGC
CCACCCCAACTTGTTTATTGCAGCTTATAATGGTTACAAATAAAGCAATAGCATCACAAATTTCACAAAT
AAAGCATTTTTTTCACTGCATTCTAGTTGTGGTTTGTCCAAACTCATCAATGTATCTTATCATGTCTGTA
TACCGTCGACCTCTAGCTAGAGCTTGGCGTAATCATGGTCATAGCTGTTTCCTGTGTGAAATTGTTATCC
GCTCACAATTCCACACAACATACGAGCCGGAAGCATAAAGTGTAAAGCCTGGGGTGCCTAATGAGTGAGC
TAACTCACATTAATTGCGTTGCGCTCACTGCCCGCTTTCCAGTCGGGAAACCTGTCGTGCCAGCTGCATT
AATGAATCGGCCAACGCGCGGGGAGAGGCGGTTTGCGTATTGGGCGCTCTTCCGCTTCCTCGCTCACTGA
CTCGCTGCGCTCGGTCGTTCGGCTGCGGCGAGCGGTATCAGCTCACTCAAAGGCGGTAATACGGTTATCC
ACAGAATCAGGGGATAACGCAGGAAAGAACATGTGAGCAAAAGGCCAGCAAAAGGCCAGGAACCGTAAAA
AGGCCGCGTTGCTGGCGTTTTTCCATAGGCTCCGCCCCCCTGACGAGCATCACAAAAATCGACGCTCAAG
TCAGAGGTGGCGAAACCCGACAGGACTATAAAGATACCAGGCGTTTCCCCCTGGAAGCTCCCTCGTGCGC
TCTCCTGTTCCGACCCTGCCGCTTACCGGATACCTGTCCGCCTTTCTCCCTTCGGGAAGCGTGGCGCTTT
CTCAATGCTCACGCTGTAGGTATCTCAGTTCGGTGTAGGTCGTTCGCTCCAAGCTGGGCTGTGTGCACGA
ACCCCCCGTTCAGCCCGACCGCTGCGCCTTATCCGGTAACTATCGTCTTGAGTCCAACCCGGTAAGACAC
GACTTATCGCCACTGGCAGCAGCCACTGGTAACAGGATTAGCAGAGCGAGGTATGTAGGCGGTGCTACAG
AGTTCTTGAAGTGGTGGCCTAACTACGGCTACACTAGAAGGACAGTATTTGGTATCTGCGCTCTGCTGAA
GCCAGTTACCTTCGGAAAAAGAGTTGGTAGCTCTTGATCCGGCAAACAAACCACCGCTGGTAGCGGTGGT
TTTTTTGTTTGCAAGCAGCAGATTACGCGCAGAAAAAAAGGATCTCAAGAAGATCCTTTGATCTTTTCTA
CGGGGTCTGACGCTCAGTGGAACGAAAACTCACGTTAAGGGATTTTGGTCATGAGATTATCAAAAAGGAT
CTTCACCTAGATCCTTTTAAATTAAAAATGAAGTTTTAAATCAATCTAAAGTATATATGAGTAAACTTGG
TCTGACAGTTACCAATGCTTAATCAGTGAGGCACCTATCTCAGCGATCTGTCTATTTCGTTCATCCATAG
TTGCCTGACTCCCCGTCGTGTAGATAACTACGATACGGGAGGGCTTACCATCTGGCCCCAGTGCTGCAAT
GATACCGCGAGACCCACGCTCACCGGCTCCAGATTTATCAGCAATAAACCAGCCAGCCGGAAGGGCCGAG
CGCAGAAGTGGTCCTGCAACTTTATCCGCCTCCATCCAGTCTATTAATTGTTGCCGGGAAGCTAGAGTAA
GTAGTTCGCCAGTTAATAGTTTGCGCAACGTTGTTGCCATTGCTACAGGCATCGTGGTGTCACGCTCGTC
GTTTGGTATGGCTTCATTCAGCTCCGGTTCCCAACGATCAAGGCGAGTTACATGATCCCCCATGTTGTGC
AAAAAAGCGGTTAGCTCCTTCGGTCCTCCGATCGTTGTCAGAAGTAAGTTGGCCGCAGTGTTATCACTCA
TGGTTATGGCAGCACTGCATAATTCTCTTACTGTCATGCCATCCGTAAGATGCTTTTCTGTGACTGGTGA
GTACTCAACCAAGTCATTCTGAGAATAGTGTATGCGGCGACCGAGTTGCTCTTGCCCGGCGTCAATACGG
GATAATACCGCGCCACATAGCAGAACTTTAAAAGTGCTCATCATTGGAAAACGTTCTTCGGGGCGAAAAC
TCTCAAGGATCTTACCGCTGTTGAGATCCAGTTCGATGTAACCCACTCGTGCACCCAACTGATCTTCAGC
ATCTTTTACTTTCACCAGCGTTTCTGGGTGAGCAAAAACAGGAAGGCAAAATGCCGCAAAAAAGGGAATA
AGGGCGACACGGAAATGTTGAATACTCATACTCTTCCTTTTTCAATATTATTGAAGCATTTATCAGGGTT
ATTGTCTCATGAGCGGATACATATTTGAATGTATTTAGAAAAATAAACAAATAGGGGTTCCGCGCACATT
TCCCCGAAAAGTGCCACCTGACGTC
