Features (pLannotate 1.2.2; 23 found; start..end, strand, type, name):
      1..380     +  enhancer       CMV enhancer: human cytomegalovirus immediate early enhancer
    381..584     +  promoter       CMV promoter: human cytomegalovirus (CMV) immediate early promoter
    580..613     +  LTR            5' LTR (truncated) (fragment): truncated 5' long terminal repeat (LTR) from HIV-1
    629..647     +  promoter       T7 promoter: promoter for bacteriophage T7 RNA polymerase
    693..1124    +  CDS            ID1 (fragment): ID1_HUMAN - Also known as BHLHB24, ID. Experimental evidence at protein level: Swiss-Prot protein existence level 1. Transcriptional regulator (lacking a basic DNA binding domain) which negatively regulates the basic helix-loop-helix (bHLH) transcription factors by forming heterodimers and inhibiting their DNA binding and transcriptional activity. Implicated in regulating a variety of cellular processes, including cellular growth, senescence, differentiation, apoptosis, angiogenesis, and neoplastic transformation. Inhibits skeletal muscle and cardiac myocyte differentiation. Regulates the circ
   1264..1726    +  misc_feature   IRES: internal ribosome entry site (IRES) of the encephalomyocarditis virus (EMCV)
   1762..2481    +  CDS            Venus: yellow fluorescent protein (YFP) with fast and efficient maturation (Nagai et al., 2002) mammalian codon-optimized
   2497..2515    -  promoter       SP6 promoter: promoter for bacteriophage SP6 RNA polymerase
   2541..2765    +  polyA_signal   bGH poly(A) signal: bovine growth hormone polyadenylation signal
   2769..2790    +  promoter       SV40 promoter (fragment): SV40 enhancer and early promoter
   2811..3239    +  rep_origin     f1 ori (sequence partly withheld): f1 bacteriophage origin of replication; arrow indicates direction of (+) strand synthesis
   3253..3582    +  promoter       SV40 promoter: SV40 enhancer and early promoter
   3649..4440    +  CDS            neo: KKA2_KLEPN - Also known as kan, nptII. Experimental evidence at protein level: Swiss-Prot protein existence level 1. Resistance to kanamycin, neomycin, paromomycin, ribostamycin, butirosin and gentamicin B. From Klebsiella pneumoniae.
   4464..4622    +  CDS            ble (fragment): BLE_KLEPN - Experimental evidence at protein level: Swiss-Prot protein existence level 1. Binding protein with a strong affinity to the bleomycin family of antibiotics. Binds to CL990; an antimitotic-antibiotic compound. From Klebsiella pneumoniae.
   4617..4738    +  polyA_signal   SV40 poly(A) signal: SV40 polyadenylation signal
   4811..4827    -  protein_bind   lac operator: The lac repressor binds to the lac operator to inhibit transcription in E. coli. This inhibition can be relieved by adding lactose or isopropyl-β-D-thiogalactopyranoside (IPTG). lac repressor encoded by lacI
   4835..4865    -  promoter       lac promoter: promoter for the E. coli lac operon
   4880..4901    -  protein_bind   CAP binding site: CAP binding activates transcription in the presence of cAMP. E. coli catabolite activator protein
   4914..5006    -  CDS            lacI (fragment): lac repressor; lacI; The lac repressor binds to the lac operator to inhibit transcription in E. coli. This inhibition can be relieved by adding lactose or isopropyl-β-D-thiogalactopyranoside (IPTG).
   5189..5777    -  rep_origin     ori: high-copy-number ColE1/pMB1/pBR322/pUC origin of replication
   5948..6808    -  CDS            AmpR: β-lactamase; bla; confers resistance to ampicillin, carbenicillin, and related antibiotics
   6809..6913    -  promoter       AmpR promoter: bla
   6972..7024    -  misc_feature   bom (fragment): basis of mobility region from pBR322
>Addgene plasmid #22664 | pId1-B.IRES-Venus | addgene full sequence | sequence record 316811 | Addgene NGS Result
GACATTGATTATTGACTAGTTATTAATAGTAATCAATTACGGGGTCATTAGTTCATAGCCCATATATGGA
GTTCCGCGTTACATAACTTACGGTAAATGGCCCGCCTGGCTGACCGCCCAACGACCCCCGCCCATTGACG
TCAATAATGACGTATGTTCCCATAGTAACGCCAATAGGGACTTTCCATTGACGTCAATGGGTGGAGTATT
TACGGTAAACTGCCCACTTGGCAGTACATCAAGTGTATCATATGCCAAGTACGCCCCCTATTGACGTCAA
TGACGGTAAATGGCCCGCCTGGCATTATGCCCAGTACATGACCTTATGGGACTTTCCTACTTGGCAGTAC
ATCTACGTATTAGTCATCGCTATTACCATGGTGATGCGGTTTTGGCAGTACATCAATGGGCGTGGATAGC
GGTTTGACTCACGGGGATTTCCAAGTCTCCACCCCATTGACGTCAATGGGAGTTTGTTTTGGCACCAAAA
TCAACGGGACTTTCCAAAATGTCGTAACAACTCCGCCCCATTGACGCAAATGGGCGGTAGGCGTGTACGG
TGGGAGGTCTATATAAGCAGAGCTCTCTGGCTAACTAGAGAACCCACTGCTTACTGGCTTATCGAAATTA
ATACGACTCACTATAGGGAGACCCAAGCTTGGTACCGAGCTCGGATCCACCATGAAGGTCGCAGTGGCAG
TGCCGCAGCCGCTGCAGGCCCTAGCTGTTCGCTGAAGGCGGGCAGGACAGCGGGCGAGGTGGTACTTGGT
CTGTCGGAGCAAAGCGTGGCCATCTCGCGCTGCGCTGGGACGCGCCTGCCCGCCTTGCTGGACGAGCAGC
AGGTGAACGTCCTGCTCTACGACATGAACGGCTGCTACTCACGCCTCAAGGAGCTGGTGCCCACCCTGCC
CCAGAACCGCAAAGTGAGCAAGGTGGAGATCCTGCAGCATGTAATCGACTACATCAGGGACCTGCAGCTG
GAGCTGAACTCGGAGTCTGAAGTCGGGACCACCGGAGGCCGGGGACTGCCTGTCCGCGCCCCGCTCAGCA
CCCTGAACGGCGAGATCAGTGCCTTGGCGGCCGAGGCGGCATGTGTTCCAGCCGACGATCGCATCTTGTG
TCGCTGAGAATTCCTCTAGGGCGGCCAATTCCGCCCCTCTCCCCCCCCCCCCCTAACGTTACTGGCCGAA
GCCGCTTGGAATAAGGCCGGTGTGCGTTTGTCTATATGTTATTTTCCACCATATTGCCGTCTTTTGGCAA
TGTGAGGGCCCGGAAACCTGGCCCTGTCTTCTTGACGAGCATTCCTAGGGGTCTTTCCCCTCTCGCCAAA
GGAATGCAAGGTCTGTTGAATGTCGTGAAGGAAGCAGTTCCTCTGGAAGCTTCTTGAAGACAAACAACGT
CTGTAGCGACCCTTTGCAGGCAGCGGAACCCCCCACCTGGCGACAGGTGCCTCTGCGGCCAAAAGCCACG
TGTATAAGATACACCTGCAAAGGCGGCACAACCCCAGTGCCACGTTGTGAGTTGGATAGTTGTGGAAAGA
GTCAAATGGCTCTCCTCAAGCGTATTCAACAAGGGGCTGAAGGATGCCCAGAAGGTACCCCATTGTATGG
GATCTGATCTGGGGCCTCGGTGCACATGCTTTACATGTGTTTAGTCGAGGTTAAAAAAACGTCTAGGCCC
CCCGAACCACGGGGACGTGGTTTTCCTTTGAAAAACACGATGATAAGCTTGCCACAACCCGGGATAATTC
CTGCAGCCAATATGGTGAGCAAGGGCGAGGAGCTGTTCACCGGGGTGGTGCCCATCCTGGTCGAGCTGGA
CGGCGACGTAAACGGCCACAAGTTCAGCGTGTCCGGCGAGGGCGAGGGCGATGCCACCTACGGCAAGCTG
ACCCTGAAGCTGATCTGCACCACCGGCAAGCTGCCCGTGCCCTGGCCCACCCTCGTGACCACCCTGGGCT
ACGGCCTGCAGTGCTTCGCCCGCTACCCCGACCACATGAAGCAGCACGACTTCTTCAAGTCCGCCATGCC
CGAAGGCTACGTCCAGGAGCGCACCATCTTCTTCAAGGACGACGGCAACTACAAGACCCGCGCCGAGGTG
AAGTTCGAGGGCGACACCCTGGTGAACCGCATCGAGCTGAAGGGCATCGACTTCAAGGAGGACGGCAACA
TCCTGGGGCACAAGCTGGAGTACAACTACAACAGCCACAACGTCTATATCACCGCCGACAAGCAGAAGAA
CGGCATCAAGGCCAACTTCAAGATCCGCCACAACATCGAGGACGGCGGCGTGCAGCTCGCCGACCACTAC
CAGCAGAACACCCCCATCGGCGACGGCCCCGTGCTGCTGCCCGACAACCACTACCTGAGCTACCAGTCCG
CCCTGAGCAAAGACCCCAACGAGAAGCGCGATCACATGGTCCTGCTGGAGTTCGTGACCGCCGCCGGGAT
CACTCTCGGCATGGACGAGCTGTACAAGTAATCTAGAGGGCCCTATTCTATAGTGTCACCTAAATGCTAG
AGCTCGCTGATCAGCCTCGACTGTGCCTTCTAGTTGCCAGCCATCTGTTGTTTGCCCCTCCCCCGTGCCT
TCCTTGACCCTGGAAGGTGCCACTCCCACTGTCCTTTCCTAATAAAATGAGGAAATTGCATCGCATTGTC
TGAGTAGGTGTCATTCTATTCTGGGGGGTGGGGTGGGGCAGGACAGCAAGGGGGAGGATTGGGAAGACAA
TAGCAGGCATGCTGGGGATGCGGTGGGCTCTATGGCTTCTGAGGCGGAAAGAACCAGCTGGGGCTCTAGG
GGGTATCCCC
[124 nt withheld, positions 2811-2934]
C
[91 nt withheld, positions 2936-3026]
A
[49 nt withheld, positions 3028-3076]
CCTTTGACGTTGGAGTCCACGTTCTTT
[37 nt withheld, positions 3104-3140]
ACCCTATCTCGGTCTATTCTTTTGATTTATAAGGGATTTTGCCGATTTCGGCCTATTGGTTAAAAAATGA
GCTGATTTAACAAAAATTTAACGCGAATTAATTCTGTGGAATGTGTGTCAGTTAGGGTGTGGAAAGTCCC
CAGGCTCCCCAGCAGGCAGAAGTATGCAAAGCATGCATCTCAATTAGTCAGCAACCAGGTGTGGAAAGTC
CCCAGGCTCCCCAGCAGGCAGAAGTATGCAAAGCATGCATCTCAATTAGTCAGCAACCATAGTCCCGCCC
CTAACTCCGCCCATCCCGCCCCTAACTCCGCCCAGTTCCGCCCATTCTCCGCCCCATGGCTGACTAATTT
TTTTTATTTATGCAGAGGCCGAGGCCGCCTCTGCCTCTGAGCTATTCCAGAAGTAGTGAGGAGGCTTTTT
TGGAGGCCTAGGCTTTTGCAAAAAGCTCCCGGGAGCTTGTATATCCATTTTCGGATCTGATCAAGAGACA
GGATGAGGATCGTTTCGCATGATTGAACAAGATGGATTGCACGCAGGTTCTCCGGCCGCTTGGGTGGAGA
GGCTATTCGGCTATGACTGGGCACAACAGACAATCGGCTGCTCTGATGCCGCCGTGTTCCGGCTGTCAGC
GCAGGGGCGCCCGGTTCTTTTTGTCAAGACCGACCTGTCCGGTGCCCTGAATGAACTGCAGGACGAGGCA
GCGCGGCTATCGTGGCTGGCCACGACGGGCGTTCCTTGCGCAGCTGTGCTCGACGTTGTCACTGAAGCGG
GAAGGGACTGGCTGCTATTGGGCGAAGTGCCGGGGCAGGATCTCCTGTCATCTCACCTTGCTCCTGCCGA
GAAAGTATCCATCATGGCTGATGCAATGCGGCGGCTGCATACGCTTGATCCGGCTACCTGCCCATTCGAC
CACCAAGCGAAACATCGCATCGAGCGAGCACGTACTCGGATGGAAGCCGGTCTTGTCGATCAGGATGATC
TGGACGAAGAGCATCAGGGGCTCGCGCCAGCCGAACTGTTCGCCAGGCTCAAGGCGCGCATGCCCGACGG
CGAGGATCTCGTCGTGACCCATGGCGATGCCTGCTTGCCGAATATCATGGTGGAAAATGGCCGCTTTTCT
GGATTCATCGACTGTGGCCGGCTGGGTGTGGCGGACCGCTATCAGGACATAGCGTTGGCTACCCGTGATA
TTGCTGAAGAGCTTGGCGGCGAATGGGCTGACCGCTTCCTCGTGCTTTACGGTATCGCCGCTCCCGATTC
GCAGCGCATCGCCTTCTATCGCCTTCTTGACGAGTTCTTCTGAGCGGGACTCTGGGGTTCGAAATGACCG
ACCAAGCGACGCCCAACCTGCCATCACGAGATTTCGATTCCACCGCCGCCTTCTATGAAAGGTTGGGCTT
CGGAATCGTTTTCCGGGACGCCGGCTGGATGATCCTCCAGCGCGGGGATCTCATGCTGGAGTTCTTCGCC
CACCCCAACTTGTTTATTGCAGCTTATAATGGTTACAAATAAAGCAATAGCATCACAAATTTCACAAATA
AAGCATTTTTTTCACTGCATTCTAGTTGTGGTTTGTCCAAACTCATCAATGTATCTTATCATGTCTGTAT
ACCGTCGACCTCTAGCTAGAGCTTGGCGTAATCATGGTCATAGCTGTTTCCTGTGTGAAATTGTTATCCG
CTCACAATTCCACACAACATACGAGCCGGAAGCATAAAGTGTAAAGCCTGGGGTGCCTAATGAGTGAGCT
AACTCACATTAATTGCGTTGCGCTCACTGCCCGCTTTCCAGTCGGGAAACCTGTCGTGCCAGCTGCATTA
ATGAATCGGCCAACGCGCGGGGAGAGGCGGTTTGCGTATTGGGCGCTCTTCCGCTTCCTCGCTCACTGAC
TCGCTGCGCTCGGTCGTTCGGCTGCGGCGAGCGGTATCAGCTCACTCAAAGGCGGTAATACGGTTATCCA
CAGAATCAGGGGATAACGCAGGAAAGAACATGTGAGCAAAAGGCCAGCAAAAGGCCAGGAACCGTAAAAA
GGCCGCGTTGCTGGCGTTTTTCCATAGGCTCCGCCCCCCTGACGAGCATCACAAAAATCGACGCTCAAGT
CAGAGGTGGCGAAACCCGACAGGACTATAAAGATACCAGGCGTTTCCCCCTGGAAGCTCCCTCGTGCGCT
CTCCTGTTCCGACCCTGCCGCTTACCGGATACCTGTCCGCCTTTCTCCCTTCGGGAAGCGTGGCGCTTTC
TCATAGCTCACGCTGTAGGTATCTCAGTTCGGTGTAGGTCGTTCGCTCCAAGCTGGGCTGTGTGCACGAA
CCCCCCGTTCAGCCCGACCGCTGCGCCTTATCCGGTAACTATCGTCTTGAGTCCAACCCGGTAAGACACG
ACTTATCGCCACTGGCAGCAGCCACTGGTAACAGGATTAGCAGAGCGAGGTATGTAGGCGGTGCTACAGA
GTTCTTGAAGTGGTGGCCTAACTACGGCTACACTAGAAGAACAGTATTTGGTATCTGCGCTCTGCTGAAG
CCAGTTACCTTCGGAAAAAGAGTTGGTAGCTCTTGATCCGGCAAACAAACCACCGCTGGTAGCGGTGGTT
TTTTTGTTTGCAAGCAGCAGATTACGCGCAGAAAAAAAGGATCTCAAGAAGATCCTTTGATCTTTTCTAC
GGGGTCTGACGCTCAGTGGAACGAAAACTCACGTTAAGGGATTTTGGTCATGAGATTATCAAAAAGGATC
TTCACCTAGATCCTTTTAAATTAAAAATGAAGTTTTAAATCAATCTAAAGTATATATGAGTAAACTTGGT
CTGACAGTTACCAATGCTTAATCAGTGAGGCACCTATCTCAGCGATCTGTCTATTTCGTTCATCCATAGT
TGCCTGACTCCCCGTCGTGTAGATAACTACGATACGGGAGGGCTTACCATCTGGCCCCAGTGCTGCAATG
ATACCGCGAGACCCACGCTCACCGGCTCCAGATTTATCAGCAATAAACCAGCCAGCCGGAAGGGCCGAGC
GCAGAAGTGGTCCTGCAACTTTATCCGCCTCCATCCAGTCTATTAATTGTTGCCGGGAAGCTAGAGTAAG
TAGTTCGCCAGTTAATAGTTTGCGCAACGTTGTTGCCATTGCTACAGGCATCGTGGTGTCACGCTCGTCG
TTTGGTATGGCTTCATTCAGCTCCGGTTCCCAACGATCAAGGCGAGTTACATGATCCCCCATGTTGTGCA
AAAAAGCGGTTAGCTCCTTCGGTCCTCCGATCGTTGTCAGAAGTAAGTTGGCCGCAGTGTTATCACTCAT
GGTTATGGCAGCACTGCATAATTCTCTTACTGTCATGCCATCCGTAAGATGCTTTTCTGTGACTGGTGAG
TACTCAACCAAGTCATTCTGAGAATAGTGTATGCGGCGACCGAGTTGCTCTTGCCCGGCGTCAATACGGG
ATAATACCGCGCCACATAGCAGAACTTTAAAAGTGCTCATCATTGGAAAACGTTCTTCGGGGCGAAAACT
CTCAAGGATCTTACCGCTGTTGAGATCCAGTTCGATGTAACCCACTCGTGCACCCAACTGATCTTCAGCA
TCTTTTACTTTCACCAGCGTTTCTGGGTGAGCAAAAACAGGAAGGCAAAATGCCGCAAAAAAGGGAATAA
GGGCGACACGGAAATGTTGAATACTCATACTCTTCCTTTTTCAATATTATTGAAGCATTTATCAGGGTTA
TTGTCTCATGAGCGGATACATATTTGAATGTATTTAGAAAAATAAACAAATAGGGGTTCCGCGCACATTT
CCCCGAAAAGTGCCACCTGACGTCGACGGATCGGGAGATCTCCCGATCCCCTATGGTGCACTCTCAGTAC
AATCTGCTCTGATGCCGCATAGTTAAGCCAGTATCTGCTCCCTGCTTGTGTGTTGGAGGTCGCTGAGTAG
TGCGCGAGCAAAATTTAAGCTACAACAAGGCAAGGCTTGACCGACAATTGCATGAAGAATCTGCTTAGGG
TTAGGCGTTTTGCGCTGCTTCGCGATGTACGGGCCAGATATACGCGTT
