>Addgene plasmid #22664 | pId1-B.IRES-Venus | addgene partial sequence | sequence record 28328 | 22664 with BGH-rev
CTATAGAATAGGGCCCTCTAGATTACTTGTACAGCTCGTCCATGCCGAGAGTGATCCCGGCGGCGGTCAC
GAACTCCAGCAGGACCATGTGATCGCGCTTCTCGTTGGGGTCTTTGCTCAGGGCGGACTGGTAGCTCAGG
TAGTGGTTGTCGGGCAGCAGCACGGGGCCGTCGCCGATGGGGGTGTTCTGCTGGTAGTGGTCGGCGAGCT
GCACGCCGCCGTCCTCGATGTTGTGGCGGATCTTGAAGTTGGCCTTGATGCCGTTCTTCTGCTTGTCGGC
GGTGATATAGACGTTGTGGCTGTTGTAGTTGTACTCCAGCTTGTGCCCCAGGATGTTGCCGTCCTCCTTG
AAGTCGATGCCCTTCAGCTCGATGCGGTTCACCAGGGTGTCGCCCTCGAACTTCACCTCGGCGCGGGTCT
TGTAGTTGCCGTCGTCCTTGAAGAAGATGGTGCGCTCCTGGACGTAGCCTTCGGGCATGGCGGACTTGAA
GAAGTCGTGCTGCTTCATGTGGTCGGGGTAGCGGGCGAAGCACTGCAGGCCGTAGCCCAGGGTGGTCACG
AGGGTGGGCCAGGGCACGGGCAGCTTGCCGGTGGTGCAGAT
