>Addgene plasmid #22664 | pId1-B.IRES-Venus | addgene partial sequence | sequence record 28329 | 22664 with CMV-F
AGCTCTCTGGCTNNTAGAGAACCCACTGCTTACTGGCTTATCGAAATTAATACGACTCACTATAGGGAGA
CCCAAGCTTGGTACCGAGCTCGGATCCACCATGAAGGTCGCAGTGGCAGTGCCGCAGCCGCTGCAGGCCC
TAGCTGTTCGCTGAAGGCGGGCAGGACAGCGGGCGAGGTGGTACTTGGTCTGTCGGAGCAAAGCGTGGCC
ATCTCGCGCTGCGCTGGGACGCGCCTGCCCGCCTTGCTGGACGAGCAGCAGGTGAACGTCCTGCTCTACG
ACATGAACGGCTGCTACTCACGCCTCAAGGAGCTGGTGCCCACCCTGCCCCAGAACCGCAAAGTGAGCAA
GGTGGAGATCCTGCAGCATGTAATCGACTACATCAGGGACCTGCAGCTGGAGCTGAACTCGGAGTCTGAA
GTCGGGACCACCGGAGGCCGGGGACTGCCTGTCCGCGCCCCGCTCAGCACCCTGAACGGCGAGATCAGTG
CCTTGGCGGCCGAGGCGGCATGTGTTCCAGCCGACGATCGCATCTTGTGTCGCTGAGAATTCCTCTAGGG
CGGCCAATTCCGCCCCTCTCCCCCCCCCCCCCTAACGTTACTGGCCGAAGCCGCTTGGAATAAGGNCGGT
GTGCGTTTGTCTATAT
